Addgene plasmid #205578: pAXY0009
Purpose: NpuDnaE(C)_KAN(132-265)_RUBY
Depositing lab: Xiaohan Yang. Depositing organization: Oak Ridge National Laboratory. Publication: Split selectable marker systems utilizing inteins facilitate gene stacking in plants. Yuan G, Lu H, De K, Hassan MM, Liu Y, Islam MT, Muchero W, Tuskan GA, Yang X. Commun Biol. 2023 May 26;6(1):567. doi: 10.1038/s42003-023-04950-8. PubMed 37237044.
Backbone
  Vector backbone: pAXY0003
  Vector type: Plant Expression
  Selectable markers: Neomycin (select with G418)
Growth in bacteria
  Bacterial resistance: Kanamycin, 50 μg/mL
  Growth temperature: 37°C
  Growth strain: DH5alpha
  Copy number: High Copy
Gene/Insert
  Gene/Insert name: NpuDnaE(C)
  Species: Synthetic
  Promoter: 35S
  Cloning method: Gibson Cloning
  Sequencing primers: 5′ N/A; 3′ N/A
Terms and licenses: Academic/Nonprofit Terms; Industry Terms: Not Available to Industry
How to cite: pAXY0009 was a gift from Xiaohan Yang (Addgene plasmid # 205578 ; http://n2t.net/addgene:205578 ; RRID:Addgene_205578)
