[The description below was written by a language model from this plasmid's Addgene catalogue record and pLannotate feature annotations shown in this document.]
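Description:
pAXY0009 is a plant-expression binary vector built on the pAXY0003 backbone and designed for Agrobacterium-mediated T-DNA delivery. Its feature table shows a pCAMBIA-like architecture. Outside the T-DNA, a high-copy ColE1/pUC-type origin with the pBR322 bom site supports propagation in E. coli. The pVS1 oriV, RepA and StaA functions provide replication and stability in Agrobacterium. A bacterial aphA-3 kanamycin resistance gene serves for selection in both hosts. Nopaline-type left and right border repeats delimit the transferred region.

The construct is one half of an intein-based split selectable marker system for gene stacking in plants. Next to the left border, an enhanced CaMV 35S promoter and CaMV poly(A) signal flank a partial NeoR/KanR (nptII) coding region. The catalogue describes this as residues 132–265 of the kanamycin marker fused to the C-terminal part of the Npu DnaE split intein. The intein segment itself is not annotated in the table, but an unannotated gap between the promoter and the nptII fragment would accommodate it. This fragment would not be expected to confer resistance alone. When co-delivered with a partner vector carrying the N-terminal marker half fused to the complementary intein part, protein trans-splicing should rebuild a functional enzyme, so that selection recovers only cells that received both T-DNAs.

The T-DNA also carries the RUBY reporter, driven by a 35S promoter and ended by the Arabidopsis HSP18.2 terminator. Beet CYP76AD1 and DODA1 are annotated. The unannotated stretch before the terminator presumably holds the third RUBY component, which completes visible red betalain production. A 35S-driven, intron-containing GUSPlus cassette with a His tag and NOS terminator is present as well, along with remnants of the lacZα/MCS region.
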