Features (pLannotate 1.2.2; 27 found; start..end, strand, type, name):
     61..81      +  misc_feature   MCS (fragment): pUC18/19 multiple cloning site
     84..238     +  CDS            lacZα (fragment): LacZα fragment of β-galactosidase; lacZ fragment
    478..819     +  promoter       CaMV 35S promoter: strong constitutive promoter from cauliflower mosaic virus
    840..2862    +  CDS            GUSPlus™: β-glucuronidase codon-optimized Staphylococcus gusA gene with a catalase intron to ensure expression in plants but not bacteria
   2869..2886    +  CDS            7xHis (fragment): 6xHis affinity tag
   2918..3170    +  terminator     NOS terminator: nopaline synthase terminator and poly(A) signal
   3192..3216    +  misc_feature   RB T-DNA repeat: right border repeat from nopaline C58 T-DNA
   3556..3957    +  CDS            Y4CG_SINFN (fragment): Protein inferred from homology: Swiss-Prot protein existence level 3. From Sinorhizobium fredii (strain NBRC 101917 / NGR234).
   4517..5146    +  CDS            pVS1 StaA: stability protein from the Pseudomonas plasmid pVS1 (Heeb et al., 2000)
   5575..6648    +  CDS            pVS1 RepA: replication protein from the Pseudomonas plasmid pVS1 (Heeb et al., 2000)
   6714..6908    +  rep_origin     pVS1 oriV: origin of replication for the Pseudomonas plasmid pVS1 (Heeb et al., 2000)
   7111..7150    +  CDS            rop (fragment): Rop protein, which maintains plasmids at low copy number; rop
   7252..7392    +  misc_feature   bom: basis of mobility region from pBR322
   7578..8166    -  rep_origin     ori: high-copy-number ColE1/pMB1/pBR322/pUC origin of replication
   8253..9047    -  CDS            KanR: aminoglycoside phosphotransferase; aphA-3; confers resistance to kanamycin
   9472..9496    +  misc_feature   LB T-DNA repeat: left border repeat from nopaline C58 T-DNA
   9574..9748    -  polyA_signal   CaMV poly(A) signal: cauliflower mosaic virus polyadenylation signal
   9788..10192   -  CDS            NeoR/KanR (fragment): aminoglycoside phosphotransferase from Tn5; aph(3')-II (or nptII); confers resistance to neomycin, kanamycin, and G418 (Geneticin®)
  10339..11015   -  promoter       CaMV 35S promoter (enhanced): cauliflower mosaic virus 35S promoter with a duplicated enhancer region
  11105..11193   +  CDS            lacI (fragment): lac repressor; lacI; The lac repressor binds to the lac operator to inhibit transcription in E. coli. This inhibition can be relieved by adding lactose or isopropyl-β-D-thiogalactopyranoside (IPTG).
  11206..11227   +  protein_bind   CAP binding site: CAP binding activates transcription in the presence of cAMP. E. coli catabolite activator protein
  11242..11272   +  promoter       lac promoter: promoter for the E. coli lac operon
  11276..11298   +  protein_bind   lac operator (fragment): The lac repressor binds to the lac operator to inhibit transcription in E. coli. This inhibition can be relieved by adding lactose or isopropyl-β-D-thiogalactopyranoside (IPTG). lac repressor encoded by lacI
  11357..11605   -  terminator     HSP terminator: efficient transcription terminator from the Arabidopsis thaliana heat shock protein 18.2 gene (Nagaya et al., 2010)
  13182..14006   -  CDS            DODA1: DOD1W_BETVU - Experimental evidence at transcript level: Swiss-Prot protein existence level 2. Opens the cyclic ring of dihydroxy-phenylalanine (DOPA) between carbons 4 and 5, thus producing an unstable seco-DOPA that rearranges nonenzymatically to betalamic acid. From Beta vulgaris (Sugar beet).
  14073..15563   -  CDS            CYP76AD1: C76AD_BETVU - Also known as Bv2g029890_ucyh From Beta vulgaris (Sugar beet).
  15582..15923   -  promoter       CaMV 35S promoter: strong constitutive promoter from cauliflower mosaic virus
>Addgene plasmid #205578 | pAXY0009 | addgene full sequence | sequence record 410753 | Addgene Partial NGS Result
AAGCCTCTCTAACCATCTGTGGGTTAGCATTCTTTCTGAAATTGAAAAGGCTAATCTGGGGACCTGCAGG
CATGCAAGCTTGGCACTGGCCGTCGTTTTACAACGTCGTGACTGGGAAAACCCTGGCGTTACCCAACTTA
ATCGCCTTGCAGCACATCCCCCTTTCGCCAGCTGGCGTAATAGCGAAGAGGCCCGCACCGATCGCCCTTC
CCAACAGTTGCGCAGCCTGAATGGCGAATGCTAGAGCAGCTTGAGCTTGGATCAGATTGTCGTTTCCCGC
CTTCAGTTTAGCTTCATGGAGTCAAAGATTCAAATAGAGGACCTAACAGAACTCGCCGTAAAGACTGGCG
AACAGTTCATACAGAGTCTCTTACGACTCAATGACAAGAAGAAAATCTTCGTCAACATGGTGGAGCACGA
CACACTTGTCTACTCCAAAAATATCAAAGATACAGTCTCAGAAGACCAAAGGGCAATTGAGACTTTTCAA
CAAAGGGTAATATCCGGAAACCTCCTCGGATTCCATTGCCCAGCTATCTGTCACTTTATTGTGAAGATAG
TGGAAAAGGAAGGTGGCTCCTACAAATGCCATCATTGCGATAAAGGAAAGGCCATCGTTGAAGATGCCTC
TGCCGACAGTGGTCCCAAAGATGGACCCCCACCCACGAGGAGCATCGTGGAAAAAGAAGACGTTCCAACC
ACGTCTTCAAAGCAAGTGGATTGATGTGATATCTCCACTGACGTAAGGGATGACGCACAATCCCACTATC
CTTCGCAAGACCCTTCCTCTATATAAGGAAGTTCATTTCATTTGGAGAGAACACGGGGGACTCTTGACCA
TGGTAGATCTGAGGGTAAATTTCTAGTTTTTCTCCTTCATTTTCTTGGTTAGGACCCTTTTCTCTTTTTA
TTTTTTTGAGCTTTGATCTTTCTTTAAACTGATCTATTTTTTAATTGATTGGTTATGGTGTAAATATTAC
ATAGCTTTAACTGATAATCTGATTACTTTATTTCGTGTGTCTATGATGATGATGATAGTTACAGAACCGA
CGAACTAGTCTGTACCCGATCAACACCGAGACCCGTGGCGTCTTCGACCTCAATGGCGTCTGGAACTTCA
AGCTGGACTACGGGAAAGGACTGGAAGAGAAGTGGTACGAAAGCAAGCTGACCGACACTATTAGTATGGC
CGTCCCAAGCAGTTACAATGACATTGGCGTGACCAAGGAAATCCGCAACCATATCGGATATGTCTGGTAC
GAACGTGAGTTCACGGTGCCGGCCTATCTGAAGGATCAGCGTATCGTGCTCCGCTTCGGCTCTGCAACTC
ACAAAGCAATTGTCTATGTCAATGGTGAGCTGGTCGTGGAGCACAAGGGCGGATTCCTGCCATTCGAAGC
GGAAATCAACAACTCGCTGCGTGATGGCATGAATCGCGTCACCGTCGCCGTGGACAACATCCTCGACGAT
AGCACCCTCCCGGTGGGGCTGTACAGCGAGCGCCACGAAGAGGGCCTCGGAAAAGTCATTCGTAACAAGC
CGAACTTCGACTTCTTCAACTATGCAGGCCTGCACCGTCCGGTGAAAATCTACACGACCCCGTTTACGTA
CGTCGAGGACATCTCGGTTGTGACCGACTTCAATGGCCCAACCGGGACTGTGACCTATACGGTGGACTTT
CAAGGCAAAGCCGAGACCGTGAAAGTGTCGGTCGTGGATGAGGAAGGCAAAGTGGTCGCAAGCACCGAGG
GCCTGAGCGGTAACGTGGAGATTCCGAATGTCATCCTCTGGGAACCACTGAACACGTATCTCTACCAGAT
CAAAGTGGAACTGGTGAACGACGGACTGACCATCGATGTCTATGAAGAGCCGTTCGGCGTGCGGACCGTG
GAAGTCAACGACGGCAAGTTCCTCATCAACAACAAACCGTTCTACTTCAAGGGCTTTGGCAAACATGAGG
ACACTCCTATCAACGGCCGTGGCTTTAACGAAGCGAGCAATGTGATGGATTTCAATATCCTCAAATGGAT
CGGCGCCAACAGCTTCCGGACCGCACACTATCCGTACTCTGAAGAGTTGATGCGTCTTGCGGATCGCGAG
GGTCTGGTCGTGATCGACGAGACTCCGGCAGTTGGCGTGCACCTCAACTTCATGGCCACCACGGGACTCG
GCGAAGGCAGCGAGCGCGTCAGTACCTGGGAGAAGATTCGGACGTTTGAGCACCATCAAGACGTTCTCCG
TGAACTGGTGTCTCGTGACAAGAACCATCCAAGCGTCGTGATGTGGAGCATCGCCAACGAGGCGGCGACT
GAGGAAGAGGGCGCGTACGAGTACTTCAAGCCGTTGGTGGAGCTGACCAAGGAACTCGACCCACAGAAGC
GTCCGGTCACGATCGTGCTGTTTGTGATGGCTACCCCGGAGACGGACAAAGTCGCCGAACTGATTGACGT
CATCGCGCTCAATCGCTATAACGGATGGTACTTCGATGGCGGTGATCTCGAAGCGGCCAAAGTCCATCTC
CGCCAGGAATTTCACGCGTGGAACAAGCGTTGCCCAGGAAAGCCGATCATGATCACTGAGTACGGCGCAG
ACACCGTTGCGGGCTTTCACGACATTGATCCAGTGATGTTCACCGAGGAATATCAAGTCGAGTACTACCA
GGCGAACCACGTCGTGTTCGATGAGTTTGAGAACTTCGTGGGTGAGCAAGCGTGGAACTTCGCGGACTTC
GCGACCTCTCAGGGCGTGATGCGCGTCCAAGGAAACAAGAAGGGCGTGTTCACTCGTGACCGCAAGCCGA
AGCTCGCCGCGCACGTCTTTCGCGAGCGCTGGACCAACATTCCAGATTTCGGCTACAAGAACGCTAGCCA
TCACCATCACCATCACGTGTGAATTGGTGACCAGCTCGAATTTCCCCGATCGTTCAAACATTTGGCAATA
AAGTTTCTTAAGATTGAATCCTGTTGCCGGTCTTGCGATGATTATCATATAATTTCTGTTGAATTACGTT
AAGCATGTAATAATTAACATGTAATGCATGACGTTATTTATGAGATGGGTTTTTATGATTAGAGTCCCGC
AATTATACATTTAATACGCGATAGAAAACAAAATATAGCGCGCAAACTAGGATAAATTATCGCGCGCGGT
GTCATCTATGTTACTAGATCGGGAATTAAACTATCAGTGTTTGACAGGATATATTGGCGGGTAAACCTAA
GAGAAAAGAGCGTTTATTAGAATAATCGGATATTTAAAAGGGCGTGAAAAGGTTTATCCGTTCGTCCATT
TGTATGTGCATGCCAACCACAGGGTTCCCCTCGGGATCAAAGTACTTTGATCCAACCCCTCCGCTGCTAT
AGTGCAGTCGGCTTCTGACGTTCAGTGCAGCCGTCTTCTGAAAACGACATGTCGCACAAGTCCTAAGTTA
CGCGACAGGCTGCCGCCCTGCCCTTTTCCTGGCGTTTTCTTGTCGCGTGTTTTAGTCGCATAAAGTAGAA
TACTTGCGACTAGAACCGGAGACATTACGCCATGAACAAGAGCGCCGCCGCTGGCCTGCTGGGCTATGCC
CGCGTCAGCACCGACGACCAGGACTTGACCAACCAACGGGCCGAACTGCACGCGGCCGGCTGCACCAAGC
TGTTTTCCGAGAAGATCACCGGCACCAGGCGCGACCGCCCGGAGCTGGCCAGGATGCTTGACCACCTACG
CCCTGGCGACGTTGTGACAGTGACCAGGCTAGACCGCCTGGCCCGCAGCACCCGCGACCTACTGGACATT
GCCGAGCGCATCCAGGAGGCCGGCGCGGGCCTGCGTAGCCTGGCAGAGCCGTGGGCCGACACCACCACGC
CGGCCGGCCGCATGGTGTTGACCGTGTTCGCCGGCATTGCCGAGTTCGAGCGTTCCCTAATCATCGACCG
CACCCGGAGCGGGCGCGAGGCCGCCAAGGCCCGAGGCGTGAAGTTTGGCCCCCGCCCTACCCTCACCCCG
GCACAGATCGCGCACGCCCGCGAGCTGATCGACCAGGAAGGCCGCACCGTGAAAGAGGCGGCTGCACTGC
TTGGCGTGCATCGCTCGACCCTGTACCGCGCACTTGAGCGCAGCGAGGAAGTGACGCCCACCGAGGCCAG
GCGGCGCGGTGCCTTCCGTGAGGACGCATTGACCGAGGCCGACGCCCTGGCGGCCGCCGAGAATGAACGC
CAAGAGGAACAAGCATGAAACCGCACCAGGACGGCCAGGACGAACCGTTTTTCATTACCGAAGAGATCGA
GGCGGAGATGATCGCGGCCGGGTACGTGTTCGAGCCGCCCGCGCACGTCTCAACCGTGCGGCTGCATGAA
ATCCTGGCCGGTTTGTCTGATGCCAAGCTGGCGGCCTGGCCGGCCAGCTTGGCCGCTGAAGAAACCGAGC
GCCGCCGTCTAAAAAGGTGATGTGTATTTGAGTAAAACAGCTTGCGTCATGCGGTCGCTGCGTATATGAT
GCGATGAGTAAATAAACAAATACGCAAGGGGAACGCATGAAGGTTATCGCTGTACTTAACCAGAAAGGCG
GGTCAGGCAAGACGACCATCGCAACCCATCTAGCCCGCGCCCTGCAACTCGCCGGGGCCGATGTTCTGTT
AGTCGATTCCGATCCCCAGGGCAGTGCCCGCGATTGGGCGGCCGTGCGGGAAGATCAACCGCTAACCGTT
GTCGGCATCGACCGCCCGACGATTGACCGCGACGTGAAGGCCATCGGCCGGCGCGACTTCGTAGTGATCG
ACGGAGCGCCCCAGGCGGCGGACTTGGCTGTGTCCGCGATCAAGGCAGCCGACTTCGTGCTGATTCCGGT
GCAGCCAAGCCCTTACGACATATGGGCCACCGCCGACCTGGTGGAGCTGGTTAAGCAGCGCATTGAGGTC
ACGGATGGAAGGCTACAAGCGGCCTTTGTCGTGTCGCGGGCGATCAAAGGCACGCGCATCGGCGGTGAGG
TTGCCGAGGCGCTGGCCGGGTACGAGCTGCCCATTCTTGAGTCCCGTATCACGCAGCGCGTGAGCTACCC
AGGCACTGCCGCCGCCGGCACAACCGTTCTTGAATCAGAACCCGAGGGCGACGCTGCCCGCGAGGTCCAG
GCGCTGGCCGCTGAAATTAAATCAAAACTCATTTGAGTTAATGAGGTAAAGAGAAAATGAGCAAAAGCAC
AAACACGCTAAGTGCCGGCCGTCCGAGCGCACGCAGCAGCAAGGCTGCAACGTTGGCCAGCCTGGCAGAC
ACGCCAGCCATGAAGCGGGTCAACTTTCAGTTGCCGGCGGAGGATCACACCAAGCTGAAGATGTACGCGG
TACGCCAAGGCAAGACCATTACCGAGCTGCTATCTGAATACATCGCGCAGCTACCAGAGTAAATGAGCAA
ATGAATAAATGAGTAGATGAATTTTAGCGGCTAAAGGAGGCGGCATGGAAAATCAAGAACAACCAGGCAC
CGACGCCGTGGAATGCCCCATGTGTGGAGGAACGGGCGGTTGGCCAGGCGTAAGCGGCTGGGTTGCCTGC
CGGCCCTGCAATGGCACTGGAACCCCCAAGCCCGAGGAATCGGCGTGAGCGGTCGCAAACCATCCGGCCC
GGTACAAATCGGCGCGGCGCTGGGTGATGACCTGGTGGAGAAGTTGAAGGCCGCGCAGGCCGCCCAGCGG
CAACGCATCGAGGCAGAAGCACGCCCCGGTGAATCGTGGCAAGCGGCCGCTGATCGAATCCGCAAAGAAT
CCCGGCAACCGCCGGCAGCCGGTGCGCCGTCGATTAGGAAGCCGCCCAAGGGCGACGAGCAACCAGATTT
TTTCGTTCCGATGCTCTATGACGTGGGCACCCGCGATAGTCGCAGCATCATGGACGTGGCCGTTTTCCGT
CTGTCGAAGCGTGACCGACGAGCTGGCGAGGTGATCCGCTACGAGCTTCCAGACGGGCACGTAGAGGTTT
CCGCAGGGCCGGCCGGCATGGCCAGTGTGTGGGATTACGACCTGGTACTGATGGCGGTTTCCCATCTAAC
CGAATCCATGAACCGATACCGGGAAGGGAAGGGAGACAAGCCCGGCCGCGTGTTCCGTCCACACGTTGCG
GACGTACTCAAGTTCTGCCGGCGAGCCGATGGCGGAAAGCAGAAAGACGACCTGGTAGAAACCTGCATTC
GGTTAAACACCACGCACGTTGCCATGCAGCGTACGAAGAAGGCCAAGAACGGCCGCCTGGTGACGGTATC
CGAGGGTGAAGCCTTGATTAGCCGCTACAAGATCGTAAAGAGCGAAACCGGGCGGCCGGAGTACATCGAG
ATCGAGCTAGCTGATTGGATGTACCGCGAGATCACAGAAGGCAAGAACCCGGACGTGCTGACGGTTCACC
CCGATTACTTTTTGATCGATCCCGGCATCGGCCGTTTTCTCTACCGCCTGGCACGCCGCGCCGCAGGCAA
GGCAGAAGCCAGATGGTTGTTCAAGACGATCTACGAACGCAGTGGCAGCGCCGGAGAGTTCAAGAAGTTC
TGTTTCACCGTGCGCAAGCTGATCGGGTCAAATGACCTGCCGGAGTACGATTTGAAGGAGGAGGCGGGGC
AGGCTGGCCCGATCCTAGTCATGCGCTACCGCAACCTGATCGAGGGCGAAGCATCCGCCGGTTCCTAATG
TACGGAGCAGATGCTAGGGCAAATTGCCCTAGCAGGGGAAAAAGGTCGAAAAGGTCTCTTTCCTGTGGAT
AGCACGTACATTGGGAACCCAAAGCCGTACATTGGGAACCGGAACCCGTACATTGGGAACCCAAAGCCGT
ACATTGGGAACCGGTCACACATGTAAGTGACTGATATAAAAGAGAAAAAAGGCGATTTTTCCGCCTAAAA
CTCTTTAAAACTTATTAAAACTCTTAAAACCCGCCTGGCCTGTGCATAACTGTCTGGCCAGCGCACAGCC
GAAGAGCTGCAAAAAGCGCCTACCCTTCGGTCGCTGCGCTCCCTACGCCCCGCCGCTTCGCGTCGGCCTA
TCGCGGCCGCTGGCCGCTCAAAAATGGCTGGCCTACGGCCAGGCAATCTACCAGGGCGCGGACAAGCCGC
GCCGTCGCCACTCGACCGCCGGCGCCCACATCAAGGCACCCTGCCTCGCGCGTTTCGGTGATGACGGTGA
AAACCTCTGACACATGCAGCTCCCGGAGACGGTCACAGCTTGTCTGTAAGCGGATGCCGGGAGCAGACAA
GCCCGTCAGGGCGCGTCAGCGGGTGTTGGCGGGTGTCGGGGCGCAGCCATGACCCAGTCACGTAGCGATA
GCGGAGTGTATACTGGCTTAACTATGCGGCATCAGAGCAGATTGTACTGAGAGTGCACCATATGCGGTGT
GAAATACCGCACAGATGCGTAAGGAGAAAATACCGCATCAGGCGCTCTTCCGCTTCCTCGCTCACTGACT
CGCTGCGCTCGGTCGTTCGGCTGCGGCGAGCGGTATCAGCTCACTCAAAGGCGGTAATACGGTTATCCAC
AGAATCAGGGGATAACGCAGGAAAGAACATGTGAGCAAAAGGCCAGCAAAAGGCCAGGAACCGTAAAAAG
GCCGCGTTGCTGGCGTTTTTCCATAGGCTCCGCCCCCCTGACGAGCATCACAAAAATCGACGCTCAAGTC
AGAGGTGGCGAAACCCGACAGGACTATAAAGATACCAGGCGTTTCCCCCTGGAAGCTCCCTCGTGCGCTC
TCCTGTTCCGACCCTGCCGCTTACCGGATACCTGTCCGCCTTTCTCCCTTCGGGAAGCGTGGCGCTTTCT
CATAGCTCACGCTGTAGGTATCTCAGTTCGGTGTAGGTCGTTCGCTCCAAGCTGGGCTGTGTGCACGAAC
CCCCCGTTCAGCCCGACCGCTGCGCCTTATCCGGTAACTATCGTCTTGAGTCCAACCCGGTAAGACACGA
CTTATCGCCACTGGCAGCAGCCACTGGTAACAGGATTAGCAGAGCGAGGTATGTAGGCGGTGCTACAGAG
TTCTTGAAGTGGTGGCCTAACTACGGCTACACTAGAAGGACAGTATTTGGTATCTGCGCTCTGCTGAAGC
CAGTTACCTTCGGAAAAAGAGTTGGTAGCTCTTGATCCGGCAAACAAACCACCGCTGGTAGCGGTGGTTT
TTTTGTTTGCAAGCAGCAGATTACGCGCAGAAAAAAAGGATCTCAAGAAGATCCTTTGATCTTTTCTACG
GGGTCTGACGCTCAGTGGAACGAAAACTCACGTTAAGGGATTTTGGTCATGCATTCTAGGTACTAAAACA
ATTCATCCAGTAAAATATAATATTTTATTTTCTCCCAATCAGGCTTGATCCCCAGTAAGTCAAAAAATAG
CTCGACATACTGTTCTTCCCCGATATCCTCCCTGATCGACCGGACGCAGAAGGCAATGTCATACCACTTG
TCCGCCCTGCCGCTTCTCCCAAGATCAATAAAGCCACTTACTTTGCCATCTTTCACAAAGATGTTGCTGT
CTCCCAGGTCGCCGTGGGAAAAGACAAGTTCCTCTTCGGGCTTTTCCGTCTTTAAAAAATCATACAGCTC
GCGCGGATCTTTAAATGGAGTGTCTTCTTCCCAGTTTTCGCAATCCACATCGGCCAGATCGTTATTCAGT
AAGTAATCCAATTCGGCTAAGCGGCTGTCTAAGCTATTCGTATAGGGACAATCCGATATGTCGATGGAGT
GAAAGAGCCTGATGCACTCCGCATACAGCTCGATAATCTTTTCAGGGCTTTGTTCATCTTCATACTCTTC
CGAGCAAAGGACGCCATCGGCCTCACTCATGAGCAGATTGCTCCAGCCATCATGCCGTTCAAAGTGCAGG
ACCTTTGGAACAGGCAGCTTTCCTTCCAGCCATAGCATCATGTCCTTTTCCCGTTCCACATCATAGGTGG
TCCCTTTATACCGGCTGTCCGTCATTTTTAAATATAGGTTTTCATTTTCTCCCACCAGCTTATATACCTT
AGCAGGAGACATTCCTTCCGTATCTTTTACGCAGCGGTATTTTTCGATCAGTTTTTTCAATTCCGGTGAT
ATTCTCATTTTAGCCATTTATTATTTCCTTCCTCTTTTCTACAGTATTTAAAGATACCCCAAGAAGCTAA
TTATAACAAGACGAACTCCAATTCACTGTTCCTTGCATTCTAAAACCTTAAATACCAGAAAACAGCTTTT
TCAAAGTTGTTTTCAAAGTTGGCGTATAACATAGTATCGACGGAGCCGATTTTGAAACCGCGGTGATCAC
AGGCAGCAACGCTCTGTCATCGTTACAATCAACATGCTACCCTCCGCGAGATCATCCGTGTTTCAAACCC
GGCAGCTTAGTTGCCGTTCTTCCGAATAGCATCGGTAACATGAGCAAAGTCTGCCGCCTTACAACGGCTC
TCCCGCTGACGCCGTCCCGGACTGATGGGCTGCCTGTATCGAGTGGTGATTTTGTGCCGAGCTGCCGGTC
GGGGAGCTGTTGGCTGGCTGGTGGCAGGATATATTGTGGTGTAAACAAATTGACGCTTAGACAACTTAAT
AACACATTGCGGACGTTTTTAATGTACTGAATTAACGCCGAATTAATTCGGGGGATCTGGATTTTAGTAC
TGGATTTTGGTTTTAGGAATTAGAAATTTTATTGATAGAAGTATTTTACAAATACAAATACATACTAAGG
GTTTCTTATATGCTCAACACATGAGCGAAACCCTATAGGAACCCTAATTCCCTTATCTGGGAACTACTCA
CACATTATTATGGAGAAACTCGAGCTTGTCGATCGACAGATCCGGTCGGCATCTACTTCAGAAGAACTCG
TCAAGAAGGCGATAGAAGGCGATGCGCTGCGAATCGGGAGCGGCGATACCGTAAAGCACGAGGAAGCGGT
CAGCCCATTCGCCGCCAAGCTCTTCAGCAATATCACGGGTAGCCAACGCTATGTCCTGATAGCGGTCCGC
CACACCCAGCCGGCCACAGTCGATGAATCCAGAAAAGCGGCCATTTTCCACCATGATATTCGGCAAGCAG
GCATCGCCATGTGTCACGACGAGATCCTCGCCGTCGGGCATGCGCGCCTTGAGCCTGGCGAACAGTTCGG
CTGGCGCGAGCCCCTGATGCTCTTCGTCCAGATCATCCTGATCGACAAGACCGGCTTCCATCCGAGTACG
TGCTCGCTCGATGCGATGTTTCGCTTGGTGGTCGAATGGGCAATTAGAAGCTATGAATCCATTTTTCAGA
GCAAAATTGTGATCTCTCTCCACACCGATATCGTAAACGTTTTGCTTCCCCAGGTACTTACGGGTCGCAA
TCTTAATCATCTCGAGAGAGATAGATTTGTAGAGAGAGACTGGTGATTTCAGCGTGTCCTCTCCAAATGA
AATGAACTTCCTTATATAGAGGAAGGGTCTTGCGAAGGATAGTGGGATTGTGCGTCATCCCTTACGTCAG
TGGAGATATCACATCAATCCACTTGCTTTGAAGACGTGGTTGGAACGTCTTCTTTTTCCACGATGCTCCT
CGTGGGTGGGGGTCCATCTTTGGGACCACTGTCGGCAGAGGCATCTTGAACGATAGCCTTTCCTTTATCG
CAATGATGGCATTTGTAGGTGCCACCTTCCTTTTCTACTGTCCTTTTGATGAAGTGACAGATAGCTGGGC
AATGGAATCCGAGGAGGTTTCCCGATATTACCCTTTGTTGAAAAGTCTCAATAGCCCTTTGGTCTTCTGA
GACTGTATCTTTGATATTCTTGGAGTAGACGAGAGTGTCGTGCTCCACCATGTTCACATCAATCCACTTG
CTTTGAAGACGTGGTTGGAACGTCTTCTTTTTCCACGATGCTCCTCGTGGGTGGGGGTCCATCTTTGGGA
CCACTGTCGGCAGAGGCATCTTGAACGATAGCCTTTCCTTTATCGCAATGATGGCATTTGTAGGTGCCAC
CTTCCTTTTCTACTGTCCTTTTGATGAAGTGACAGATAGCTGGGCAATGGAATCCGAGGAGGTTTCCCGA
TATTACCCTTTGTTGAAAAGTCTCAATAGCCCTTTGGTCTTCTGAGACTGTATCTTTGATATTCTTGGAG
TAGACGAGAGTGTCGTGCTCCACCATGTTGGCAAGCTGCTCTAGCCAATACGCAAACCGCCTCTCCCCGC
GCGTTGGCCGATTCATTAATGCAGCTGGCACGACAGGTTTCCCGACTGGAAAGCGGGCAGTGAGCGCAAC
GCAATTAATGTGAGTTAGCTCACTCATTAGGCACCCCAGGCTTTACACTTTATGCTTCCGGCTCGTATGT
TGTGTGGAATTGTGAGCGGATAACAATTTCACACAGGAAACAGCTATGACATGATTACGAATTCGGGGAA
ATTCGAGCTGGTCACCCTTATCTTTAATCATATTCCATAGTCCATACCATAGCACATACAGTAGTTATAT
GCTGGAGAAGAGATCCAACAAAACATTCACAATGGATTATAGAAACATTTGTTTATTCATTATAATGAGA
TGTTACATTCATTTAATATTAGAAAAAGCCACAAATTCATAACACAACAAGCCAAGAAAAAAACACAAAC
TTAAGCACACAACCTTTTTATTTGACACACCAAATATTTCATCTTCATCTTCATATTCACTATCACTGGA
GGCTTGGCTCAAGTTTGGCCTGCATGACGGCGTCGAGGAAATCGTCGATCGCCTTCACGGAGGAGCCCTT
CAGCTCTTTTTCCTCGTTCACGGCGTCCTTGAGCTTTTTGCCCATTTCCACGGCGCGATTCTTCATCTCC
CAGCCTTTGGAGCCCTCGTTGCGCTCAAGGATCATCTCGACGATGCGCTTGACCTTCTCTTTGGAGATCT
CGCCTTCGAGGCCTCTAGCAAGCTCAACCGCGACGCCCATCTCATCTTCGAGGTACTTGAGGTTGTAGGC
CTGCTCGGCAGCAAGTGGCCATCCAAGCATCGGAACGCCCTCGCGAAGAGACTCAAGGATGCTGTTCCAT
CCGCAGTGGGTGAGAAAGCCGCCGATGGATTCATGGTTGAGGATCTCAAGCTGCGGGCCGAGCTTGTACA
CGAGCTTGCCCTGTTTCTTCACCTTCATGCGTTCCTCAAAGCCCTCTGGCAGCCACTCTGGGCGCATCTC
TTCGTTGATGTCGAAGCCGAACGGGGCTCTGATCACCCAGAGGAATGGCTTCTCGGAGGACTCAAGGCCA
GCAGCGAGTTCCATCATCTGCGTCGGGCTGATCGTGTTCTGGGAGCCGAAGGAGATGTAGAGGACGGAGT
CCGGCTCTTTGAGGCTGAGCCACTGCACGAACTCGGCGCCTGTTGAATTGTTGTCGGAGGAGGAGTGCTG
CACTGGGGAAGCAATAAGTGGGCCGATGCCCCAGATCGGCAGCTTGGTGTAGTTGCGGAGGATGGAGAAG
CCGAGTGTCTCGATCTCTTCCACGGAGTTGCAGAGCCAGCCAAAAGACTTCATGGACTGGCGGAGCTGCG
GCTGGAAATACTTGGACCAATCGTCGGAGCCGTCGGCATATCTGAGGAACCGATGGAGCTGGGACCTGCG
GAACTTATGGTTCTCTGGGAAGCCTGGCAGCGGGAACTCTTGGTCGTCGGAGTAGTTCTGGTGCGGGAGA
TCGTTCCAGATGGACACGTAGGCGGATGTGCCATAAGCGCCGCCTGTTGTGAACACCACGCCTGTAGAGC
CCACATCCTTGGCCACCTGGTCAACCCAGCCGAGGAACACATCATGGATCACGCAGAGTGGTGGCCTGGC
TGGGCTGAAATGCCTGGAGATGTAATCGCGGAGGTGCGGATCGAGGCTGATGGTGGAATGGAAGAGGGAC
ACCACGAGCGGGAGTGTGAGCTTATCGGTGTTCTCGATGCCCGGTGGGAGTCCGTGGTTGGTGGAGTTGA
ATGGCAGCTCGACGATCCTGATGCCGCTGGAGGAGTAGGAATGGTGGTGAAGGAGGTGCCTGAGGAAGCC
GGCGTTGAGCGGAGTTGTGAGCAGGGTGATGATCACGTGGGAGCGCTTGTAGAGGAACATGGCGAGTTCG
AGAAATGGCCTGAGGTGGCCCTGCGCCATGAACGGGATCATGAGGATGTGCTGTGTCTCGCCCTCGCCGT
TGGTGTTCATCTTGATGGCGGTCATTGGACCTGGGTTCTCTTCAACGTCACCGGCCTGTTTCAAGAGAGA
AAAATTAGTGGCACCTGAACCGGCGGAGGTGAACTTGTAGGAGCCGTGGCAAAGTGTGCCATGATCCCAG
GAGGAGTGGATCAGCTCGGCCTTCCACTTTTCACCAGCAGCGCCGAGCACAACGTGGAGCGGGTAGAAGT
GCTCTGGAAATGGATGGGCGAGCTTCCAGTTCGGGGCCTTGCTCTCGTAGATGTTCACTTCCTCGAAGCG
GCCGTTGATGAGGGCCTTCCTAAGCCAAGAATCGAAGGCAGCGGCCCAAGGGGCAACACCATCGAAGTAG
TGCGGTGTCTCATCGAGTGGATGTGTGGCGCTGCCGGAGCCAATAATGAGCACGCCATCATTCTTGAGCG
GCGCGAGGGCTCTGCCGAGATTGTAGTGGTAGGTGCCGTCGAGATGTGGCTGAACTGAGAGCTGGCACAC
CGGGATGTCCGCCTCTGGATACATGAGCATGAGTGGAACCCAGGCGCCGTGATCAAGGCCCCTCTTTTGG
TCTGTCTCGGCTGTCTCGAACCCGGACTTCTTGAGGATCTCTTCCACCTTTCTCGCAAGCTCTGGCTCGC
CTGGAGCTGGGTACTTGAACTGGTACATGGCGGCTGGGTAGTCGTCGAAGTCGTGGATGGTGTCGTTGAT
GTGCACGGCGTTCACGGTTGGCTTCACTGTCTCCCAGTGGCCGGAGATGATGAGGATGGCCTTCGGCTTC
TTGGAGAAAATCTTCTCGCGCCATGTCTCGAAGAACGGCCTGAGCGGATGTGTATCCTCGACGGTGAGGA
TCGGGTTGCCGTGGGTGATGAAGAAGGACTCTTTGATCATCTGGTCGTTGGCGTCCTCGCCGTTCATCAT
CTTCATAGGTCCAGGGTTCTCCTCCACGTCTCCAGCCTGCTTCAGCAGGCTGAAGTTAGTAGCTCCGCTT
CCGTAGCGCGGAATCGGGATGAGCTTGAGCGGCTTGGTCTTTTGGAGCGCAATGCCGAACTTCTCGTCCA
TGTCGAGGTCCTTCGGGGAGATGTCGCCTTCGAGCTTCCAGTTGAAGAACTGGAGGAGTGTGGCGAGCAT
GAGGGTGAGCATCCTGATGGCGAGATTCATGCCTGGGCAAATTCTGCGGCCAGCGCCAAATGGAAGGAGG
CCGAAATCGCGGCCCTTAACATCGATCTCGCAGCCGATGAAGCGCTCTGGGCTGAAAATATCGGCGTTCT
GCCAGGCGTTTGGGTCCCTGCCAATGGCCCAGAGGTTCACGAGGATCTGGGCATCCTTCGGCACGATGTA
GCCGTACAGCTCGACATCGGTGTCGGCCTTTCTTGGGAGCAAGAACACGGTCGGCGGATGGAGGCGGAGT
GTCTCTTTGATGATCGCCTGGAGGTACGGCAGGTTGATGATGTCGGACTCTTGGATCTGCTTGTCCTTGC
CGAGGACCTGCTTGATTTCCTCTTGGGCCTTTTCCATCATCTCTGGATTGCGGATCAGCTCGGTCATCAC
CCACTCGAATGTGGAGGATGTGGTATCGGTGCCGGCGTCGAAGATGTCCACGAGGAGGTGGTTGATCTCG
CCCATCGTCAGCTCGTTCTGCTTGAACAGCTGGAGGAGCACATCGAGCACGTCGTCGGTGGTGGTGGTAG
TTGTGGTGGAGGAATCTGGGGCGAGTCTCTCGCAGATGATGCCCTGGAACACGGCGATCAGCTTGTCGAA
GGAGCAGGCGAGCCTTCTTCTAATGCCAGATGGGTCAACGCAGCCGAGAATCGGGAAGTAGTCGGCGTAG
TTCGGCTTGCCTATATCTTCCATGATGTTCCAGATCAGCTCTTTGAACTCTTGGCTGGTATGGGACTTGT
GGTGCGCCAGCTCGACGCTGAAGAACAGCTTGCTGAGGAGGTTGAGGCTGGTCGTAAAGGCGGCCTTGCC
AATATCCACGGCCTGGCCTTTCTGGGCGCACTCTTGAACGTACTCGTAGAGCTGCTGCACCTTGGCGTGC
CTGAATGTCTGGCAGGCATCGAGTCTCTGTGGGGAGAGCAGATGCACGGCGGTAATCTTGCGGAAGTTGC
GCCACTTCGGAGACACCGGGAGCCAAGACATGGTGAGCTTGTGGTGGTCGCCGGCTGTAACACTATTCGG
GATCGTGCGGTTGGAGAGCGGGTGATCCTTCTTGAGGAACATCTCTTTGGCCACGTCGGCAGAGGACACA
ACGATGGTGGTCACAGAGCCGAGTCTGAGGGAAATGAGTGGGCCGTGAATCTTGGCGAGGTTGGCGAAGG
ACCGATGCGGCTTCTTGCCCACCTCAAGGATGTTGCCGATGATCGGAAGCGGCTTTGGTCCTGGCGGAAG
CAGCTTGGTGGTCTGCTGGGAGAACAGCAGCTTGATGAAGTGGAAGCTGATGAACCAGATCGCGAGGATC
ATGGCGAGGGTCGCATGATCCATTCTAGAGTCCCCCGTGTTCTCTCCAAATGAAATGAACTTCCTTATAT
AGAGGAAGGGTCTTGCGAAGGATAGTGGGATTGTGCGTCATCCCTTACGTCAGTGGAGATATCACATCAA
TCCACTTGCTTTGAAGACGTGGTTGGAACGTCTTCTTTTTCCACGATGCTCCTCGTGGGTGGGGGTCCAT
CTTTGGGACCACTGTCGGCAGAGGCATCTTCAACGATGGCCTTTCCTTTATCGCAATGATGGCATTTGTA
GGAGCCACCTTCCTTTTCCACTATCTTCACAATAAAGTGACAGATAGCTGGGCAATGGAATCCGAGGAGG
TTTCCGGATATTACCCTTTGTTGAAAAGTCTCAATTGCCCTTTGGTCTTCTGAGACTGTATCTTTGATAT
TTTTGGAGTAGACAAGTGTGTCGTGCTCCACCATGTTGACGAAGATTTTCTTCTTGTCATTGAGTCGTAA
GAGACTCTGTATGAACTGTTCGCCAGTCTTTACGGCGAGTTCTGTTAGGTCCTCTATTTGAATCTTTGAC
TCCATGGCCTTTGATTCAGTGGGAACTACCTTTTTAGAGACTCCAATCTCTATTACTTGCCTTGGTTTGT
GAAGCAAGCCTTGAATCGTCCATACTGGAATAGTACTTCTGATCTTGAGAAATATATCTTTCTCTGTGTT
CTTGATGCAGTTAGTCCTGAATCTTTTGACTGCATCTTTAACCTTCTTGGGAAGGTATTTGATTTCCTGG
AGATTATTGCTCGGGTAGATCGTCTTGATGAGACCTGCTGCGT
